>Addgene plasmid #57796 | PA-mCherry-miniSOG-Paxillin-22 | addgene partial sequence | sequence record 118362 | mCherry-F 5'-ccccgtaatgcagaagaaga-3'
CGGATGTACCCCGAGGAGGCGCCCTGAAGGGCGAGGTCAAGCCCAGAGTGAAGCTGAAGGACGGCGGCCA
CTACGACGCTGAGGTCAAGACCACCTACAAGGCCAAGAAGCCCGTGCAGCTGCCCGGCGCCTACAACGTC
AACCGCAAGCTGGACATCACCAGCCACAACGAGGACTACACCATCGTGGAGCAGTACGAGAGAGCCGAGG
GCCGCCACTCCACCGGCGGCATGGACGAGCTGTACAAGGGCGGCATGGAGAAGAGCTTCGTGATCACCGA
CCCCCGCCTGCCCGACAACCCCATCATCTTCGCCAGCGACGGCTTCCTGGAGCTGACCGAGTACAGCAGA
GAGGAGATCCTGGGCCGCAACGGCCGCTTCCTGCAGGGCCCCGAGACCGACCAGGCCACCGTGCAGAAGA
TCCGCGACGCCATCCGCGACCAGCGCGAGATCACCGTGCAGCTGATCAACTACACCAAGAGCGGCAAGAA
GTTCTGGAACCTGCTGCACCTGCAGCCCATGCGCGACCAGAAGGGCGAGCTGCAGTACTTCATCGGCGTG
CAGCTGGACGGCTAAGCGGCCGCGACTCTAGATCATAATCAGCCATACCACATTTGTAGAGGTTTTACTT
GCTTTAAAAAACCTCCCACACCTCCCCCTGAACCTGAAACATAAAATGAATGCAATTGTTGTTGTTAACT
TGTTTATTGCAGCTTATAATGGTTACAAATAAAGCAATAGCATCACAAATTTCACAAATAAAGCATTTTT
TTCACTGCATTCTAGTTGTGGTTTGTCCAAACTCATCAATGTATCTTAAGGCGTAAATTGTAAGCGTTAA
TATTTTGTTAAAATTCGCGTTAAATTTTTGTTTAATCAGCTCATTTTT
