>Addgene plasmid #57796 | PA-mCherry-miniSOG-Paxillin-22 | addgene partial sequence | sequence record 119355 | CMV-F 5'-CGCAAATGGGCGGTAGGCGTG-3'
CCGTCAGATCCGCTAGCACCATGGACGACCTCGATGCCTTACTGGCAGACCTGGAATCCACCACCTCGCA
TATCTCTAAGCGACCGGTGTTTCTAACAGAGGAAACGCCTTACTCCTACCCAACTGGAAACCATACGTAC
CAGGAGATTGCTGTGCCACCGCCGGTGCCCCCGCCGCCTTCCAGTGAGGCCCTAAATGGCACTGTGATTG
ACCCCTTAGACCAGTGGCAACCCAGCGTGTCCAGATACGGCCACCAGCAACCTCAGTCCCAGTCTCCGAT
ATACAGCTCTAGTGCCAAAAGCTCCAGTGCCTCTGTTCCTAGAGACGGGCTCAGCTCCCCTTCTCCCCGT
GCCAGTGAGGAGGAACACGTGTACAGCTTCCCAAACAAGCAGAAGTCTGCAGAACCATCTCCCACAATGA
CCAGCACCTCCCTGGGCAGCAACCTCTCGGAACTGGACAGGCTTCTCCTGGAACTGAATGCTGTTCAACA
TAATCCCCCCAGTGGCTTCTCAGCAGATGAAGTCAGCAGAAGCCCATCACTGCCCAATGTGACCGGACCT
CACTATGTCATCCCAGAGAGCAGCAGCTCTGCAGGAGGGAAGGCTGCACCCCCTACAAAAGAAAAACCAA
AGCGGAATGGTGGGCGTGGGATTGAAGATGTGCGTCCCAGTGTGGAGAGCCTGCTGGATGAGCTGGAGAG
CTCTGTGCCAAGCCCAGTCCCTGCAATCACTGTGAGCCAAGGGGAGGTGAGCAGCCCCCAGCGTGTCAA
