[The description below was written by a language model from this plasmid's Addgene catalogue record.]
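Description:
PA-mCherry-miniSOG-Paxillin-22 is a mammalian expression plasmid built on a PA-mCherry-miniSOG backbone (about 4.75 kb without the insert). It is propagated in E. coli as a high-copy plasmid under kanamycin selection, and it carries a neomycin resistance marker that allows G418 selection of transfected mammalian cells. No feature table accompanies the record, so the origin of replication and the exact layout of the elements are not stated. The listed 3′ sequencing primer does suggest that an SV40 polyadenylation signal lies downstream of the expression cassette.

The payload is chicken (Gallus gallus) paxillin, a focal adhesion adaptor protein, expressed from the CMV promoter as a fusion with a tandem PA-mCherry-miniSOG tag. PA-mCherry is a photoactivatable red fluorescent protein that is dark until activated by violet light. miniSOG is a small flavin-binding green fluorescent tag that generates singlet oxygen on blue-light illumination. This reaction can polymerise diaminobenzidine into an electron-dense deposit, which is the basis of its use in correlated light and electron microscopy. The recorded spectral values (excitation 448/473 nm, emission 500/528 nm) describe the miniSOG component rather than PA-mCherry. The construct name implies that the tag sits N-terminal to paxillin, and the "22" may refer to a linker length, but the record does not confirm either point.

The stated localisation is focal adhesions. The plasmid is therefore suited to marking these structures in cultured cells for fluorescence imaging, photoactivation-based tracking or localisation approaches, and follow-up ultrastructural imaging of the same tagged protein by electron microscopy.
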