Addgene plasmid #57796: PA-mCherry-miniSOG-Paxillin-22
Purpose: Localization: Focal Adhesions, Excitation: 448 / 473, Emission: 500 / 528
Depositing lab: Michael Davidson. Depositing organization: Florida State University, Tallahassee. Publication: A genetically encoded tag for correlated light and electron microscopy of intact cells, tissues, and organisms. Shu X, Lev-Ram V, Deerinck TJ, Qi Y, Ramko EB, Davidson MW, Jin Y, Ellisman MH, Tsien RY. PLoS Biol. 2011 Apr;9(4):e1001041. doi: 10.1371/journal.pbio.1001041. Epub 2011 Apr 5. PubMed 21483721.
Backbone
  Vector backbone: PA-mCherry-miniSOG
  Backbone size w/o insert (bp): 4750
  Vector type: Mammalian Expression
  Selectable markers: Neomycin (select with G418)
Growth in bacteria
  Bacterial resistance: Kanamycin, 50 μg/mL
  Growth temperature: 37°C
  Growth strain: DH5alpha
  Copy number: High Copy
Gene/Insert
  Gene/Insert name: Paxillin (alt name: NM_204984.1)
  Species: G. gallus (chicken)
  Promoter: CMV
  Tag / fusion protein: PA-mCherry-miniSOG
  Cloning method: Unknown
  Sequencing primers: 5′ CMV-F; 3′ SV40pA-R
Terms and licenses: Academic/Nonprofit Terms; Industry Terms: Not Available to Industry
Depositor comments: . Excitation = 448 / 473; Emission = 500 / 528
How to cite: PA-mCherry-miniSOG-Paxillin-22 was a gift from Michael Davidson (Addgene plasmid # 57796 ; http://n2t.net/addgene:57796 ; RRID:Addgene_57796)
